Addgene plasmid #51381: pcDNA3-pri-let-7g
Depositing lab: Narry Kim. Depositing organization: Seoul National University. Publication: Lin28 mediates the terminal uridylation of let-7 precursor MicroRNA. Heo I, Joo C, Cho J, Ha M, Han J, Kim VN. Mol Cell. 2008 Oct 24;32(2):276-84. doi: 10.1016/j.molcel.2008.09.014. PubMed 18951094.
Backbone
  Vector backbone: pcDNA3
  Backbone manufacturer: Invitrogen
  Vector type: Mammalian Expression
Growth in bacteria
  Bacterial resistance: Ampicillin, 100 μg/mL
  Growth temperature: 37°C
  Growth strain: DH5alpha
  Copy number: High Copy
Gene/Insert
  Gene/Insert name: pri-let-7g
  Species: H. sapiens (human)
  Insert size (bp): 204
  Entrez Gene: MIRLET7G (a.k.a. LET7G, MIRNLET7G, hsa-let-7g, let-7g)
  Promoter: CMV
  Cloning method: Restriction Enzyme; 5′ cloning site BamHI (not destroyed); 3′ cloning site XhoI (not destroyed)
  Sequencing primers: 5′ CAATGGGCGTGGATAGCG; 3′ CCAGGGTCAAGGAAGGCAC
Terms and licenses: Academic/Nonprofit Terms; Industry Terms: Not Available to Industry
How to cite: pcDNA3-pri-let-7g was a gift from Narry Kim (Addgene plasmid # 51381 ; http://n2t.net/addgene:51381 ; RRID:Addgene_51381)
