[The description below was written by a language model from this plasmid's Addgene catalogue record and pLannotate feature annotations shown in this document.]
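Description:
pcDNA3-pri-let-7g is a mammalian expression plasmid built on the Invitrogen pcDNA3 backbone (5,592 nt in the deposited full sequence) that carries a short human genomic segment encoding the primary transcript of the microRNA let-7g (MIRLET7G). The 204 bp insert was cloned between BamHI and XhoI sites, both retained. The feature table places the annotated let-7 precursor hairpin within it, downstream of the CMV immediate-early enhancer and promoter and upstream of the bovine growth hormone polyadenylation signal. In transfected mammalian cells, RNA polymerase II transcription from CMV yields a pri-miRNA-like transcript. This can enter the endogenous microRNA pathway, with Drosha/DGCR8 cropping to the pre-let-7g hairpin followed by Dicer processing to mature let-7g. A T7 promoter sits just upstream of the insert and an SP6 promoter lies on the opposite strand downstream, so the same plasmid can serve as a template for in vitro transcription of the pri-let-7g RNA.

In E. coli the plasmid is maintained at high copy through a ColE1/pUC-type origin and selected with ampicillin via the β-lactamase gene. An f1 origin is also present. For mammalian cells, an SV40 early promoter drives the neomycin phosphotransferase gene, terminated by an SV40 poly(A) signal, which allows G418 selection of stable lines. The small HIV-1 LTR, bom, ble, lacI and lac promoter/operator hits are short fragment annotations, most likely backbone remnants rather than functional elements. The associated publication concerns Lin28-mediated terminal uridylation of let-7 precursors, consistent with use of this construct to express or synthesise pri-let-7g for studies of let-7 biogenesis and its regulation.
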