Features (pLannotate 1.2.2; 21 found; start..end, strand, type, name):
     36..80      -  misc_feature   bom (fragment): basis of mobility region from pBR322
    235..614     +  enhancer       CMV enhancer: human cytomegalovirus immediate early enhancer
    615..818     +  promoter       CMV promoter: human cytomegalovirus (CMV) immediate early promoter
    814..847     +  LTR            5' LTR (truncated) (fragment): truncated 5' long terminal repeat (LTR) from HIV-1
    863..881     +  promoter       T7 promoter: promoter for bacteriophage T7 RNA polymerase
    970..1057    +  ncRNA          let-7: Accession: RF00027 - let-7 microRNA precursor
   1144..1162    -  promoter       SP6 promoter: promoter for bacteriophage SP6 RNA polymerase
   1188..1412    +  polyA_signal   bGH poly(A) signal: bovine growth hormone polyadenylation signal
   1416..1437    +  promoter       SV40 promoter (fragment): SV40 enhancer and early promoter
   1458..1816    +  rep_origin     f1 ori (sequence partly withheld): f1 bacteriophage origin of replication; arrow indicates direction of (+) strand synthesis
   1900..2230    +  promoter       SV40 promoter: SV40 enhancer and early promoter
   2297..3088    +  CDS            neo: KKA2_KLEPN - Also known as kan, nptII. Experimental evidence at protein level: Swiss-Prot protein existence level 1. Resistance to kanamycin, neomycin, paromomycin, ribostamycin, butirosin and gentamicin B. From Klebsiella pneumoniae.
   3112..3270    +  CDS            ble (fragment): BLE_KLEPN - Experimental evidence at protein level: Swiss-Prot protein existence level 1. Binding protein with a strong affinity to the bleomycin family of antibiotics. Binds to CL990; an antimitotic-antibiotic compound. From Klebsiella pneumoniae.
   3265..3386    +  polyA_signal   SV40 poly(A) signal: SV40 polyadenylation signal
   3459..3475    -  protein_bind   lac operator: The lac repressor binds to the lac operator to inhibit transcription in E. coli. This inhibition can be relieved by adding lactose or isopropyl-β-D-thiogalactopyranoside (IPTG). lac repressor encoded by lacI
   3483..3513    -  promoter       lac promoter: promoter for the E. coli lac operon
   3528..3549    -  protein_bind   CAP binding site: CAP binding activates transcription in the presence of cAMP. E. coli catabolite activator protein
   3562..3654    -  CDS            lacI (fragment): lac repressor; lacI; The lac repressor binds to the lac operator to inhibit transcription in E. coli. This inhibition can be relieved by adding lactose or isopropyl-β-D-thiogalactopyranoside (IPTG).
   3837..4425    -  rep_origin     ori: high-copy-number ColE1/pMB1/pBR322/pUC origin of replication
   4596..5456    -  CDS            AmpR: β-lactamase; bla; confers resistance to ampicillin, carbenicillin, and related antibiotics
   5457..5561    -  promoter       AmpR promoter: bla
>Addgene plasmid #51381 | pcDNA3-pri-let-7g | depositor full sequence | sequence record 78278 | Full Sequence
GACGGATCGGGAGATCTCCCGATCCCCTATGGTCGACTCTCAGTACAATCTGCTCTGATGCCGCATAGTT
AAGCCAGTATCTGCTCCCTGCTTGTGTGTTGGAGGTCGCTGAGTAGTGCGCGAGCAAAATTTAAGCTACA
ACAAGGCAAGGCTTGACCGACAATTGCATGAAGAATCTGCTTAGGGTTAGGCGTTTTGCGCTGCTTCGCG
ATGTACGGGCCAGATATACGCGTTGACATTGATTATTGACTAGTTATTAATAGTAATCAATTACGGGGTC
ATTAGTTCATAGCCCATATATGGAGTTCCGCGTTACATAACTTACGGTAAATGGCCCGCCTGGCTGACCG
CCCAACGACCCCCGCCCATTGACGTCAATAATGACGTATGTTCCCATAGTAACGCCAATAGGGACTTTCC
ATTGACGTCAATGGGTGGACTATTTACGGTAAACTGCCCACTTGGCAGTACATCAAGTGTATCATATGCC
AAGTACGCCCCCTATTGACGTCAATGACGGTAAATGGCCCGCCTGGCATTATGCCCAGTACATGACCTTA
TGGGACTTTCCTACTTGGCAGTACATCTACGTATTAGTCATCGCTATTACCATGGTGATGCGGTTTTGGC
AGTACATCAATGGGCGTGGATAGCGGTTTGACTCACGGGGATTTCCAAGTCTCCACCCCATTGACGTCAA
TGGGAGTTTGTTTTGGCACCAAAATCAACGGGACTTTCCAAAATGTCGTAACAACTCCGCCCCATTGACG
CAAATGGGCGGTAGGCGTGTACGGTGGGAGGTCTATATAAGCAGAGCTCTCTGGCTAACTAGAGAACCCA
CTGCTTACTGGCTTATCGAAATTAATACGACTCACTATAGGGAGACCCAAGCTTGGTACCGAGCTCGGAT
CCCCTGTCTCAAGTGCATCCTGAAGAGTTCCTCCAGCGCTCCGTTTCCTTTTGCCTGATTCCAGGCTGAG
GTAGTAGTTTGTACAGTTTGAGGGTCTATGATACCACCCGGTACAGGAGATAACTGTACAGGCCACTGCC
TTGCCAGGAACAGCGCGCCAGCTGCCAAGTGGGGCTGAGAGGATGGCGTCACCCTGCTCATCTCTGCTCG
AGCATGCATCTAGAGGGCCCTATTCTATAGTGTCACCTAAATGCTAGAGCTCGCTGATCAGCCTCGACTG
TGCCTTCTAGTTGCCAGCCATCTGTTGTTTGCCCCTCCCCCGTGCCTTCCTTGACCCTGGAAGGTGCCAC
TCCCACTGTCCTTTCCTAATAAAATGAGGAAATTGCATCGCATTGTCTGAGTAGGTGTCATTCTATTCTG
GGGGGTGGGGTGGGGCAGGACAGCAAGGGGGAGGATTGGGAAGACAATAGCAGGCATGCTGGGGATGCGG
TGGGCTCTATGGCTTCTGAGGCGGAAAGAACCAGCTGGGGCTCTAGGGGGTATCCCC
[124 nt withheld, positions 1458-1581]
C
[91 nt withheld, positions 1583-1673]
A
[49 nt withheld, positions 1675-1723]
CCTTTGACGTTGGAGTCCACGTTCTTT
[37 nt withheld, positions 1751-1787]
ACCCTATCTCGGTCTATTCTTTTGATTTATAAGGGATTTTGGGGATTTCGGCCTATTGGTTAAAAAATGA
GCTGATTTAACAAAAATTTAACGCGAATTAATTCTGTGGAATGTGTGTCAGTTAGGGTGTGGAAAGTCCC
CAGGCTCCCCAGGCAGGCAGAAGTATGCAAAGCATGCATCTCAATTAGTCAGCAACCAGGTGTGGAAAGT
CCCCAGGCTCCCCAGCAGGCAGAAGTATGCAAAGCATGCATCTCAATTAGTCAGCAACCATAGTCCCGCC
CCTAACTCCGCCCATCCCGCCCCTAACTCCGCCCAGTTCCGCCCATTCTCCGCCCCATGGCTGACTAATT
TTTTTTATTTATGCAGAGGCCGAGGCCGCCTCTGCCTCTGAGCTATTCCAGAAGTAGTGAGGAGGCTTTT
TTGGAGGCCTAGGCTTTTGCAAAAAGCTCCCGGGAGCTTGTATATCCATTTTCGGATCTGATCAAGAGAC
AGGATGAGGATCGTTTCGCATGATTGAACAAGATGGATTGCACGCAGGTTCTCCGGCCGCTTGGGTGGAG
AGGCTATTCGGCTATGACTGGGCACAACAGACAATCGGCTGCTCTGATGCCGCCGTGTTCCGGCTGTCAG
CGCAGGGGCGCCCGGTTCTTTTTGTCAAGACCGACCTGTCCGGTGCCCTGAATGAACTGCAGGACGAGGC
AGCGCGGCTATCGTGGCTGGCCACGACGGGCGTTCCTTGCGCAGCTGTGCTCGACGTTGTCACTGAAGCG
GGAAGGGACTGGCTGCTATTGGGCGAAGTGCCGGGGCAGGATCTCCTGTCATCTCACCTTGCTCCTGCCG
AGAAAGTATCCATCATGGCTGATGCAATGCGGCGGCTGCATACGCTTGATCCGGCTACCTGCCCATTCGA
CCACCAAGCGAAACATCGCATCGAGCGAGCACGTACTCGGATGGAAGCCGGTCTTGTCGATCAGGATGAT
CTGGACGAAGAGCATCAGGGGCTCGCGCCAGCCGAACTGTTCGCCAGGCTCAAGGCGCGCATGCCCGACG
GCGAGGATCTCGTCGTGACCCATGGCGATGCCTGCTTGCCGAATATCATGGTGGAAAATGGCCGCTTTTC
TGGATTCATCGACTGTGGCCGGCTGGGTGTGGCGGACCGCTATCAGGACATAGCGTTGGCTACCCGTGAT
ATTGCTGAAGAGCTTGGCGGCGAATGGGCTGACCGCTTCCTCGTGCTTTACGGTATCGCCGCTCCCGATT
CGCAGCGCATCGCCTTCTATCGCCTTCTTGACGAGTTCTTCTGAGCGGGACTCTGGGGTTCGAAATGACC
GACCAAGCGACGCCCAACCTGCCATCACGAGATTTCGATTCCACCGCCGCCTTCTATGAAAGGTTGGGCT
TCGGAATCGTTTTCCGGGACGCCGGCTGGATGATCCTCCAGCGCGGGGATCTCATGCTGGAGTTCTTCGC
CCACCCCAACTTGTTTATTGCAGCTTATAATGGTTACAAATAAAGCAATAGCATCACAAATTTCACAAAT
AAAGCATTTTTTTCACTGCATTCTAGTTGTGGTTTGTCCAAACTCATCAATGTATCTTATCATGTCTGTA
TACCGTCGACCTCTAGCTAGAGCTTGGCGTAATCATGGTCATAGCTGTTTCCTGTGTGAAATTGTTATCC
GCTCACAATTCCACACAACATACGAGCCGGAAGCATAAAGTGTAAAGCCTGGGGTGCCTAATGAGTGAGC
TAACTCACATTAATTGCGTTGCGCTCACTGCCCGCTTTCCAGTCGGGAAACCTGTCGTGCCAGCTGCATT
AATGAATCGGCCAACGCGCGGGGAGAGGCGGTTTGCGTATTGGGCGCTCTTCCGCTTCCTCGCTCACTGA
CTCGCTGCGCTCGGTCGTTCGGCTGCGGCGAGCGGTATCAGCTCACTCAAAGGCGGTAATACGGTTATCC
ACAGAATCAGGGGATAACGCAGGAAAGAACATGTGAGCAAAAGGCCAGCAAAAGGCCAGGAACCGTAAAA
AGGCCGCGTTGCTGGCGTTTTTCCATAGGCTCCGCCCCCCTGACGAGCATCACAAAAATCGACGCTCAAG
TCAGAGGTGGCGAAACCCGACAGGACTATAAAGATACCAGGCGTTTCCCCCTGGAAGCTCCCTCGTGCGC
TCTCCTGTTCCGACCCTGCCGCTTACCGGATACCTGTCCGCCTTTCTCCCTTCGGGAAGCGTGGCGCTTT
CTCAATGCTCACGCTGTAGGTATCTCAGTTCGGTGTAGGTCGTTCGCTCCAAGCTGGGCTGTGTGCACGA
ACCCCCCGTTCAGCCCGACCGCTGCGCCTTATCCGGTAACTATCGTCTTGAGTCCAACCCGGTAAGACAC
GACTTATCGCCACTGGCAGCAGCCACTGGTAACAGGATTAGCAGAGCGAGGTATGTAGGCGGTGCTACAG
AGTTCTTGAAGTGGTGGCCTAACTACGGCTACACTAGAAGGACAGTATTTGGTATCTGCGCTCTGCTGAA
GCCAGTTACCTTCGGAAAAAGAGTTGGTAGCTCTTGATCCGGCAAACAAACCACCGCTGGTAGCGGTGGT
TTTTTTGTTTGCAAGCAGCAGATTACGCGCAGAAAAAAAGGATCTCAAGAAGATCCTTTGATCTTTTCTA
CGGGGTCTGACGCTCAGTGGAACGAAAACTCACGTTAAGGGATTTTGGTCATGAGATTATCAAAAAGGAT
CTTCACCTAGATCCTTTTAAATTAAAAATGAAGTTTTAAATCAATCTAAAGTATATATGAGTAAACTTGG
TCTGACAGTTACCAATGCTTAATCAGTGAGGCACCTATCTCAGCGATCTGTCTATTTCGTTCATCCATAG
TTGCCTGACTCCCCGTCGTGTAGATAACTACGATACGGGAGGGCTTACCATCTGGCCCCAGTGCTGCAAT
GATACCGCGAGACCCACGCTCACCGGCTCCAGATTTATCAGCAATAAACCAGCCAGCCGGAAGGGCCGAG
CGCAGAAGTGGTCCTGCAACTTTATCCGCCTCCATCCAGTCTATTAATTGTTGCCGGGAAGCTAGAGTAA
GTAGTTCGCCAGTTAATAGTTTGCGCAACGTTGTTGCCATTGCTACAGGCATCGTGGTGTCACGCTCGTC
GTTTGGTATGGCTTCATTCAGCTCCGGTTCCCAACGATCAAGGCGAGTTACATGATCCCCCATGTTGTGC
AAAAAAGCGGTTAGCTCCTTCGGTCCTCCGATCGTTGTCAGAAGTAAGTTGGCCGCAGTGTTATCACTCA
TGGTTATGGCAGCACTGCATAATTCTCTTACTGTCATGCCATCCGTAAGATGCTTTTCTGTGACTGGTGA
GTACTCAACCAAGTCATTCTGAGAATAGTGTATGCGGCGACCGAGTTGCTCTTGCCCGGCGTCAATACGG
GATAATACCGCGCCACATAGCAGAACTTTAAAAGTGCTCATCATTGGAAAACGTTCTTCGGGGCGAAAAC
TCTCAAGGATCTTACCGCTGTTGAGATCCAGTTCGATGTAACCCACTCGTGCACCCAACTGATCTTCAGC
ATCTTTTACTTTCACCAGCGTTTCTGGGTGAGCAAAAACAGGAAGGCAAAATGCCGCAAAAAAGGGAATA
AGGGCGACACGGAAATGTTGAATACTCATACTCTTCCTTTTTCAATATTATTGAAGCATTTATCAGGGTT
ATTGTCTCATGAGCGGATACATATTTGAATGTATTTAGAAAAATAAACAAATAGGGGTTCCGCGCACATT
TCCCCGAAAAGTGCCACCTGACGTC
