>Addgene plasmid #51381 | pcDNA3-pri-let-7g | addgene partial sequence | sequence record 80119 | CMV-F 5'-CGCAAATGGGCGGTAGGCGTG-3'
GAGCTCTCTGGCTAACTAGAGAACCCACTGCTTACTGGCTTATCGAAATTAATACGACTCACTATAGGGA
GACCCAAGCTTGGTACCGAGCTCGGATCCCCTGTCTCAAGTGCATCCTGAAGAGTTCCTCCAGCGCTCCG
TTTCCTTTTGCCTGATTCCAGGCTGAGGTAGTAGTTTGTACAGTTTGAGGGTCTATGATACCACCCGGTA
CAGGAGATAACTGTACAGGCCACTGCCTTGCCAGGAACAGCGCGCCAGCTGCCAAGTGGGGCTGAGAGGA
TGGCGTCACCCTGCTCATCTCTGCTCGAGCATGCATCTAGAGGGCCCTATTCTATAGTGTCACCTAAATG
CTAGAGCTCGCTGATCAGCCTCGACTGTGCCTTCTAGTTGCCAGCCATCTGTTGTTTGCCCCTCCCCCGT
GCCTTCCTTGACCCTGGAAGGTGCCACTCCCACTGTCCTTTCCTAATAAAATGAGGAAATTGCATCGCAT
TGTCTGAGTAGGTGTCATTCTATTCTGGGGGGTGGGGTGGGGCAGGACAGCAAGGGGGAGGATTGGGAAG
ACAATAGCAGGCATGCTGGGGATGCGGTGGGCTCTATGGCTTCTGAGGCGGAAAGAACCAGCTGGGGCTC
TAGGGGGTATCCCC
[124 nt withheld, positions 645-768]
C
[42 nt withheld, positions 770-811]
